>Addgene plasmid #166829 | pDONR221 Ub-NLRP1 L1218 | addgene full sequence | sequence record 328291 | Addgene NGS Result
CTTTCCTGCGTTATCCCCTGATTCTGTGGATAACCGTATTACCGCCTTTGAGTGAGCTGATACCGCTCGC
CGCAGCCGAACGACCGAGCGCAGCGAGTCAGTGAGCGAGGAAGCGGAAGAGCGCCCAATACGCAAACCGC
CTCTCCCCGCGCGTTGGCCGATTCATTAATGCAGCTGGCACGACAGGTTTCCCGACTGGAAAGCGGGCAG
TGAGCGCAACGCAATTAATACGCGTACCGCTAGCCAGGAAGAGTTTGTAGAAACGCAAAAAGGCCATCCG
TCAGGATGGCCTTCTGCTTAGTTTGATGCCTGGCAGTTTATGGCGGGCGTCCTGCCCGCCACCCTCCGGG
CCGTTGCTTCACAACGTTCAAATCCGCTCCCGGCGGATTTGTCCTACTCAGGAGAGCGTTCACCGACAAA
CAACAGATAAAACGAAAGGCCCAGTCTTCCGACTGAGCCTTTCGTTTTATTTGATGCCTGGCAGTTCCCT
ACTCTCGCGTTAACGCTAGCATGGATGTTTTCCCAGTCACGACGTTGTAAAACGACGGCCAGTCTTAAGC
TCGGGCCCCAAATAATGATTTTATTTTGACTGATAGTGACCTGTTCGTTGCAACAAATTGATGAGCAATG
CTTTTTTATAATGCCAACTTTGTACAAAAAAGCAGGCTTCGAAGGAGATAGAACCATGCAGATCTTCGTC
AAGACGTTAACCGGTAAAACCATAACTCTGGAAGTTGAACCATCCGATACCATCGAAAACGTTAAGGCTA
AAATTCAAGACAAGGAAGGAATTCCACCTGATCAACAAAGATTGATCTTTGCCGGTAAGCAGCTCGAGGA
CGGTAGAACGCTGTCTGATTACAACATTCAGAAGGAGTCGACCTTACATCTTGTCTTAAGACTAAGAGGT
GGTCTCCTGAAAATGATCCATAATGCCCTGCGCTTCATTCCCGTCACCTCTGTGGTGTTGCTTTACCACC
GCGTCCATCCTGAGGAAGTCACCTTCCACCTCTACCTGATCCCAAGTGACTGCTCCATTCGGAAGGCCAT
AGATGATCTAGAAATGAAATTCCAGTTTGTGCGAATCCACAAGCCACCCCCGCTGACCCCACTTTATATG
GGCTGTCGTTACACTGTGTCTGGGTCTGGTTCAGGGATGCTGGAAATACTCCCCAAGGAACTGGAGCTCT
GCTATCGAAGCCCTGGAGAAGACCAGCTGTTCTCGGAGTTCTACGTTGGCCACTTGGGATCAGGGATCAG
GCTGCAAGTGAAAGACAAGAAAGATGAGACTCTGGTGTGGGAGGCCTTGGTGAAACCAGGAGATCTCATG
CCTGCAACTACTCTGATCCCTCCAGCCCGCATAGCCGTACCTTCACCTCTGGATGCCCCGCAGTTGCTGC
ACTTTGTGGACCAGTATCGAGAGCAGCTGATAGCCCGAGTGACATCGGTGGAGGTTGTCTTGGACAAACT
GCATGGACAGGTGCTGAGCCAGGAGCAGTACGAGAGGGTGCTGGCTGAGAACACGAGGCCCAGCCAGATG
CGGAAGCTGTTCAGCTTGAGCCAGTCCTGGGACCGGAAGTGCAAAGATGGACTCTACCAAGCCCTGAAGG
AGACCCATCCTCACCTCATTATGGAACTCTGGGAGAAGGGCAGCAAAAAGGGACTCCTGCCACTCAGCAG
CGACCCAGCTTTCTTGTACAAAGTTGGCATTATAAGAAAGCATTGCTTATCAATTTGTTGCAACGAACAG
GTCACTATCAGTCAAAATAAAATCATTATTTGCCATCCAGCTGATATCCCCTATAGTGAGTCGTATTACA
TGGTCATAGCTGTTTCCTGGCAGCTCTGGCCCGTGTCTCAAAATCTCTGATGTTACATTGCACAAGATAA
AAATATATCATCATGAACAATAAAACTGTCTGCTTACATAAACAGTAATACAAGGGGTGTTATGAGCCAT
ATTCAACGGGAAACGTCGAGGCCGCGATTAAATTCCAACATGGATGCTGATTTATATGGGTATAAATGGG
CTCGCGATAATGTCGGGCAATCAGGTGCGACAATCTATCGCTTGTATGGGAAGCCCGATGCGCCAGAGTT
GTTTCTGAAACATGGCAAAGGTAGCGTTGCCAATGATGTTACAGATGAGATGGTCAGACTAAACTGGCTG
ACGGAATTTATGCCTCTTCCGACCATCAAGCATTTTATCCGTACTCCTGATGATGCATGGTTACTCACCA
CTGCGATCCCCGGAAAAACAGCATTCCAGGTATTAGAAGAATATCCTGATTCAGGTGAAAATATTGTTGA
TGCGCTGGCAGTGTTCCTGCGCCGGTTGCATTCGATTCCTGTTTGTAATTGTCCTTTTAACAGCGATCGC
GTATTTCGTCTCGCTCAGGCGCAATCACGAATGAATAACGGTTTGGTTGATGCGAGTGATTTTGATGACG
AGCGTAATGGCTGGCCTGTTGAACAAGTCTGGAAAGAAATGCATAAACTTTTGCCATTCTCACCGGATTC
AGTCGTCACTCATGGTGATTTCTCACTTGATAACCTTATTTTTGACGAGGGGAAATTAATAGGTTGTATT
GATGTTGGACGAGTCGGAATCGCAGACCGATACCAGGATCTTGCCATCCTATGGAACTGCCTCGGTGAGT
TTTCTCCTTCATTACAGAAACGGCTTTTTCAAAAATATGGTATTGATAATCCTGATATGAATAAATTGCA
GTTTCATTTGATGCTCGATGAGTTTTTCTAATCAGAATTGGTTAATTGGTTGTAACACTGGCAGAGCATT
ACGCTGACTTGACGGGACGGCGCAAGCTCATGACCAAAATCCCTTAACGTGAGTTACGCGTCGTTCCACT
GAGCGTCAGACCCCGTAGAAAAGATCAAAGGATCTTCTTGAGATCCTTTTTTTCTGCGCGTAATCTGCTG
CTTGCAAACAAAAAAACCACCGCTACCAGCGGTGGTTTGTTTGCCGGATCAAGAGCTACCAACTCTTTTT
CCGAAGGTAACTGGCTTCAGCAGAGCGCAGATACCAAATACTGTTCTTCTAGTGTAGCCGTAGTTAGGCC
ACCACTTCAAGAACTCTGTAGCACCGCCTACATACCTCGCTCTGCTAATCCTGTTACCAGTGGCTGCTGC
CAGTGGCGATAAGTCGTGTCTTACCGGGTTGGACTCAAGACGATAGTTACCGGATAAGGCGCAGCGGTCG
GGCTGAACGGGGGGTTCGTGCACACAGCCCAGCTTGGAGCGAACGACCTACACCGAACTGAGATACCTAC
AGCGTGAGCTATGAGAAAGCGCCACGCTTCCCGAAGGGAGAAAGGCGGACAGGTATCCGGTAAGCGGCAG
GGTCGGAACAGGAGAGCGCACGAGGGAGCTTCCAGGGGGAAACGCCTGGTATCTTTATAGTCCTGTCGGG
TTTCGCCACCTCTGACTTGAGCGTCGATTTTTGTGATGCTCGTCAGGGGGGCGGAGCCTATGGAAAAACG
CCAGCAACGCGGCCTTTTTACGGTTCCTGGCCTTTTGCTGGCCTTTTGCTCACATGTT
Features (pLannotate 1.2.2; 11 found; start..end, strand, type, name):
    121..213     +  CDS            lacI (fragment): lac repressor; lacI; The lac repressor binds to the lac operator to inhibit transcription in E. coli. This inhibition can be relieved by adding lactose or isopropyl-β-D-thiogalactopyranoside (IPTG).
    268..295     -  terminator     rrnB T2 terminator: transcription terminator T2 from the E. coli rrnB gene
    427..470     +  terminator     rrnB T1 terminator: Escherichia coli rrnB; transcription terminator T1 from the E. coli rrnB gene
    517..553     -  CDS            lacZα (fragment): LacZα fragment of β-galactosidase; lacZ fragment
    569..668     +  protein_bind   attL1: mutant version of attL; recombination site for the Gateway® LR reaction LR Clonase™
    686..913     +  CDS            UBIQ_CERCA: Experimental evidence at protein level: Swiss-Prot protein existence level 1. Ubiquitin exists either covalently attached to another protein, or free (unanchored). When covalently bound, it is conjugated to target proteins via an isopeptide bond either as a monomer (monoubiquitin), a polymer linked via different Lys residues of the ubiquitin (polyubiquitin chains) or a linear polymer linked via the initiator Met of the ubiquitin (linear polyubiquitin chains). Polyubiquitin chains, when attached to a target protein, have different functions depending on the Lys residue of the ubiquitin that is
    908..1681    +  CDS            NLRP1 (fragment): NLRP1_HUMAN - Also known as CARD7, DEFCAP From Homo sapiens (Human).
   1683..1782    -  protein_bind   attL2: mutant version of attL; recombination site for the Gateway® LR reaction LR Clonase™
   1800..1818    -  promoter       T7 promoter: promoter for bacteriophage T7 RNA polymerase
   1952..2761    +  CDS            KanR: aminoglycoside phosphotransferase; aph(3')-Ia; confers resistance to kanamycin in bacteria or G418 (Geneticin®) in eukaryotes
   2908..3496    +  rep_origin     ori: high-copy-number ColE1/pMB1/pBR322/pUC origin of replication
