[The description below was written by a language model from this plasmid's Addgene catalogue record and pLannotate feature annotations shown in this document.]
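Description:
pDONR221 Ub-NLRP1 L1218 is a Gateway entry clone built on the pDONR221 backbone, a small (about 3.6 kb) bacterial shuttling plasmid rather than an expression vector. It is maintained in E. coli through a high-copy ColE1/pUC-type origin of replication and selected with kanamycin through an aminoglycoside phosphotransferase (KanR) gene. The rrnB T1 and T2 transcription terminators sit upstream of the cloning region and insulate the insert from read-through transcription. The short lacI and lacZα fragments in the annotation appear to be backbone remnants rather than functional genes. A T7 promoter lies just outside attL2 on the reverse strand. No promoter for expressing the insert in mammalian cells is annotated.

The payload lies between attL1 and attL2 and consists of a ubiquitin coding sequence fused in frame to the N-terminal side of a C-terminal fragment of human NLRP1 (NLRP1-CT). This is a ubiquitin-fusion design: cellular deubiquitinating enzymes generally cleave directly after ubiquitin, releasing the downstream polypeptide with a defined first residue. According to the record, the intended result here is an NLRP1 C-terminal fragment that begins at L1218. The insert has no stop codon, so an LR Clonase reaction into a destination vector can place it in frame with a C-terminal tag supplied by that vector, along with whatever promoter is needed. The associated publication concerns how DPP9 sequesters the NLRP1 C terminus to repress inflammasome activation. This suggests the construct is meant for producing NLRP1-CT variants with specific N-termini for such studies, although the record does not describe particular experiments.
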