Addgene plasmid #166829: pDONR221 Ub-NLRP1 L1218
Purpose: pDONR221 encoding ubiquitin-tagged NLRP1-CT to generate a L1218 N-terminus (no stop)
Depositing lab: Daniel Bachovchin. Depositing organization: Memorial Sloan-Kettering Cancer Center. Publication: DPP9 sequesters the C terminus of NLRP1 to repress inflammasome activation. Hollingsworth LR, Sharif H, Griswold AR, Fontana P, Mintseris J, Dagbay KB, Paulo JA, Gygi SP, Bachovchin DA, Wu H. Nature. 2021 Mar 17. pii: 10.1038/s41586-021-03350-4. doi: 10.1038/s41586-021-03350-4. PubMed 33731932.
Backbone
  Vector backbone: pDONR221
  Vector type: Gateway shuttling vector
Growth in bacteria
  Bacterial resistance: Kanamycin, 50 μg/mL
  Growth temperature: 37°C
  Growth strain: DH5alpha
  Copy number: High Copy
Gene/Insert
  Gene/Insert name: NLRP1
  Species: H. sapiens (human)
  Entrez Gene: NLRP1 (a.k.a. AIADK, CARD7, CIDED, CLR17.1, DEFCAP, DEFCAP-L/S, JRRP, MSPC, NAC, NALP1, PP1044, SLEV1, VAMAS1)
  Tag / fusion protein: Ubiquitin (N terminal on insert)
  Cloning method: Gateway Cloning
  Sequencing primers: 5′ M13 F; 3′ M13 R
Terms and licenses: Academic/Nonprofit Terms; Industry Terms: Not Available to Industry
Depositor comments: pDONR221 encoding ubiquitin-tagged NLRP1-CT to generate a L1218 N-terminus (no stop)
How to cite: pDONR221 Ub-NLRP1 L1218 was a gift from Daniel Bachovchin (Addgene plasmid # 166829 ; http://n2t.net/addgene:166829 ; RRID:Addgene_166829)
