>Addgene plasmid #166829 | pDONR221 Ub-NLRP1 L1218 | depositor partial sequence | sequence record 323827 | Insert sequence
ATGCAGATCTTCGTCAAGACGTTAACCGGTAAAACCATAACTCTGGAAGTTGAACCATCCGATACCATCG
AAAACGTTAAGGCTAAAATTCAAGACAAGGAAGGAATTCCACCTGATCAACAAAGATTGATCTTTGCCGG
TAAGCAGCTCGAGGACGGTAGAACGCTGTCTGATTACAACATTCAGAAGGAGTCGACCTTACATCTTGTC
TTAAGACTAAGAGGTGGTCTCCTGAAAATGATCCATAATGCCCTGCGCTTCATTCCCGTCACCTCTGTGG
TGTTGCTTTACCACCGCGTCCATCCTGAGGAAGTCACCTTCCACCTCTACCTGATCCCAAGTGACTGCTC
CATTCGGAAGGCCATAGATGATCTAGAAATGAAATTCCAGTTTGTGCGAATCCACAAGCCACCCCCGCTG
ACCCCACTTTATATGGGCTGTCGTTACACTGTGTCTGGGTCTGGTTCAGGGATGCTGGAAATACTCCCCA
AGGAACTGGAGCTCTGCTATCGAAGCCCTGGAGAAGACCAGCTGTTCTCGGAGTTCTACGTTGGCCACTT
GGGATCAGGGATCAGGCTGCAAGTGAAAGACAAGAAAGATGAGACTCTGGTGTGGGAGGCCTTGGTGAAA
CCAGGAGATCTCATGCCTGCAACTACTCTGATCCCTCCAGCCCGCATAGCCGTACCTTCACCTCTGGATG
CCCCGCAGTTGCTGCACTTTGTGGACCAGTATCGAGAGCAGCTGATAGCCCGAGTGACATCGGTGGAGGT
TGTCTTGGACAAACTGCATGGACAGGTGCTGAGCCAGGAGCAGTACGAGAGGGTGCTGGCTGAGAACACG
AGGCCCAGCCAGATGCGGAAGCTGTTCAGCTTGAGCCAGTCCTGGGACCGGAAGTGCAAAGATGGACTCT
ACCAAGCCCTGAAGGAGACCCATCCTCACCTCATTATGGAACTCTGGGAGAAGGGCAGCAAAAAGGGACT
CCTGCCACTCAGCAGCGACCCAGCTTTCTTGTACAAAGTGGTTGGGCCCGATTACAAGGATGACGACGAT
AAGTGA
